Addgene plasmid #169641: pTS2343_Tier3(SB)-YPet_Blast
Purpose: Tier-3 vector for stable stable integration of up to three cassettes via sleeping beauty transposase including a YPet marker and BlastR resistance gene (5'ITR-A1-pA::A2-pA::PRPBSA-YPet-p2A-BlastR-pA-3'ITR)
Depositing lab: Martin Fussenegger. Depositing organization: ETH Zurich (Swiss Federal Institute of Technology). Publication: A versatile plasmid architecture for mammalian synthetic biology (VAMSyB). Haellman V, Strittmatter T, Bertschi A, Stucheli P, Fussenegger M. Metab Eng. 2021 Jul;66:41-50. doi: 10.1016/j.ymben.2021.04.003. Epub 2021 Apr 18. PubMed 33857582.
Backbone
  Vector backbone: pTS1107 (pUC57-based)
  Backbone size w/o insert (bp): 3105
  Vector type: Mammalian Expression
  Selectable markers: Blasticidin
Growth in bacteria
  Bacterial resistance: Ampicillin, 100 μg/mL
  Growth temperature: 37°C
  Growth strain: DH5alpha
  Copy number: High Copy
Gene/Insert
  Gene/Insert name: PRPBSA-driven YPet and BlastR expression (alt name: A1::A2::PRBSA-YPet-p2a-BlastR)
  Species: Synthetic; E. coli
  Promoter: PRPBSA
  Cloning method: Restriction Enzyme; 5′ cloning site Unknown (unknown if destroyed)
  Sequencing primers: 5′ AmpStart; 3′ CTGGCACGACAGGTTTCCCGACTGG
Terms and licenses: Academic/Nonprofit Terms; Industry Terms: Not Available to Industry
How to cite: pTS2343_Tier3(SB)-YPet_Blast was a gift from Martin Fussenegger (Addgene plasmid # 169641 ; http://n2t.net/addgene:169641 ; RRID:Addgene_169641)
