[The description below was written by a language model from this plasmid's Addgene catalogue record and pLannotate feature annotations shown in this document.]
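Description:
pTS2343_Tier3(SB)-YPet_Blast is a mammalian expression and integration vector from the VAMSyB modular plasmid architecture, built on pTS1107, a pUC57-derived backbone. It is maintained in E. coli as a high-copy plasmid through a ColE1/pUC-type origin and is selected with ampicillin via the β-lactamase gene and its native promoter. The sequenced record is about 5 kb.

As a "Tier-3" vector, it is designed to receive up to three expression cassettes and deliver them together into the genome of mammalian cells by Sleeping Beauty transposition. According to the catalogue layout, the transposon inverted terminal repeats flank two empty assembly positions (A1 and A2), each followed by its own polyadenylation signal, and then a fixed third cassette. When Sleeping Beauty transposase is supplied, everything between the repeats is excised and inserted into the host chromosome. The third cassette uses the constitutive PRPBSA promoter to drive the yellow fluorescent protein YPet joined through a P2A self-cleaving peptide to a blasticidin S deaminase gene. One transcript therefore yields both a fluorescent marker for identifying or sorting integrants and a resistance marker for blasticidin selection of stable lines.

The automated feature table confirms YPet, the blasticidin resistance coding sequence, a bGH polyadenylation signal and a short synthetic poly(A) fragment upstream of the marker cassette, consistent with the terminators of the A1 and A2 slots. It does not annotate the transposon repeats, the PRPBSA promoter or the P2A element, so those rest on the catalogue description. Small lacZα, lacI, SV40 promoter and CAP-site fragments appear to be minor matches or backbone remnants rather than functional parts.
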