Features (pLannotate 1.2.2; 11 found; start..end, strand, type, name):
    196..420     +  polyA_signal   bGH poly(A) signal: bovine growth hormone polyadenylation signal
    429..446     +  promoter       SV40 promoter (fragment): SV40 enhancer and early promoter
    522..543     +  polyA_signal   poly(A) signal (fragment): synthetic polyadenylation signal
    583..599     -  CDS            lacZα (fragment): LacZα fragment of β-galactosidase; lacZ fragment
   1272..1985    +  CDS            YPet: YPet is a basic (constitutively fluorescent) yellow fluorescent protein published in 2005, derived from Aequorea victoria. It has moderate acid sensitivity.
   2087..2471    +  CDS            BSD (fragment): blasticidin S deaminase; Aspergillus terreus BSD; confers resistance to blasticidin
   2611..2632    -  protein_bind   CAP binding site: CAP binding activates transcription in the presence of cAMP. E. coli catabolite activator protein
   2645..2687    -  CDS            lacI (fragment): lac repressor; lacI; The lac repressor binds to the lac operator to inhibit transcription in E. coli. This inhibition can be relieved by adding lactose or isopropyl-β-D-thiogalactopyranoside (IPTG).
   3034..3622    -  rep_origin     ori: high-copy-number ColE1/pMB1/pBR322/pUC origin of replication
   3743..4603    -  CDS            AmpR: β-lactamase; bla; confers resistance to ampicillin, carbenicillin, and related antibiotics
   4604..4708    -  promoter       AmpR promoter: bla
>Addgene plasmid #169641 | pTS2343_Tier3(SB)-YPet_Blast | addgene full sequence | sequence record 366220 | Addgene NGS Result
ACATACACTAAGTTCGACTCCTCTGCAGAATGCGGCGATGTTTCGGTAAGGGGTCCGCTATCTAGTCTTA
AGAGATCTACGCGTGGTACCCTCGAGGAGCTCTTCGAAGCGGAATTCACCATGACTAGTGCTAGCGGATC
CACCGGTGTCTAGAAAGCTTTGAGGCCGGCCTGCAGGCCCGCTGATCAGCCTCGACTGTGCCTTCTAGTT
GCCAGCCATCTGTTGTTTGCCCCTCCCCCGTGCCTTCCTTGACCCTGGAAGGTGCCACTCCCACTGTCCT
TTCCTAATAAAATGAGGAAATTGCATCGCATTGTCTGAGTAGGTGTCATTCTATTCTGGGGGGTGGGGTG
GGGCAGGACAGCAAGGGGGAGGATTGGGAAGACAATAGCAGGCATGCTGGGGATGCGGTGGGCTCTATGG
TAGCTTAGGAGGCGGAAAGAACCAGCGCGGGAGACCGTCAGTTGGTCTCCAGCTATACAGGTGCACCGCT
TTATAATAAAACTGATACAGAGAACGTTATCATGTGTGTTGGTTTTTTTTGTGTGTGCGGTTTAAGGGAG
CCTCGGTCATAGCTGTTTCCTGTGTAAAACGACGGCCAGCGCGTGGTACCCTCGAGCGTGACCCTGTCTC
ACAAAATAAAGTAAGCCCGGACTGAGTGCGGAAAGGCGGGCCTGGCGGGTCTGGACTCCCCATGCGGGCC
ACCAGAGGCCCTGCAGCCTTCAGTCGCTTGAAGGGGTAATGGCGCTTCCACTCACAAACATGGCGGACAG
AGCGTGTGAACGAGATGAACAGCCCCTCAAAAATATGGCCGCCGAGGCTGGACGGCCGTGCCCCAGCAGC
ACCGCCTCCGCGCCCCACGTGATCTCTCGCCGGGCACAGCGCTGACCGCGGAGGTCCAACCGGAAGAATG
TCCGGATTGGACATTCGGAAGAGGGCCCGCCTTCCCTGGGGAATCTCTGCGCACGCGCAGAACGCTTCGA
CCAATGAAAACACAGGAAGCCGTCCGCGCAACCGCGTTGCGTCACTTCTGCCGCCCCTGTTTCAAGGTAT
ATAGCCGTAGACGGAACTTCGCCTTTCTCTCGGCCTTAGCGCCATTTTTTTGGGTGAGTGTTTTTTGGTT
CCTGCGTTGGGATTCCGTGTACAATCCATAGACATCTGACCTCGGCACTTAGCATCATCACAGCAAACTA
ACTGTAGCCTTTCTCTCTTTCCCTGTAGAAACCTCTGCACCTAGGGAGCTCGAATTCACCATGACTAGTG
GTGGTTCTGGTGTGAGCAAAGGCGAAGAGCTGTTCACCGGCGTGGTGCCCATCCTGGTGGAGCTGGACGG
CGACGTGAACGGCCACAAGTTCAGCGTGAGCGGCGAGGGCGAGGGCGACGCCACCTACGGCAAGCTGACC
CTGAAGCTGCTGTGCACCACCGGCAAGCTGCCCGTGCCCTGGCCCACCCTGGTGACCACCCTGGGCTACG
GCGTGCAGTGCTTCGCCCGGTACCCCGACCACATGAAGCAGCACGACTTCTTCAAGAGCGCCATGCCCGA
GGGCTACGTGCAGGAGCGGACCATCTTCTTCAAGGACGACGGCAACTACAAGACCCGGGCCGAGGTGAAG
TTCGAGGGCGACACCCTGGTGAACCGGATCGAGCTGAAGGGCATCGACTTCAAGGAGGACGGCAACATCC
TGGGCCACAAGCTGGAGTACAACTACAACAGCCACAACGTGTACATCACCGCCGACAAGCAGAAGAACGG
CATCAAGGCCAACTTCAAGATCCGGCACAACATCGAGGACGGCGGCGTGCAGCTGGCCGACCACTACCAG
CAGAACACCCCCATCGGCGACGGCCCCGTGCTGCTGCCCGACAACCACTACCTGAGCTACCAGAGCGCCC
TGTTCAAGGACCCCAACGAGAAGCGGGACCACATGGTGCTGCTGGAGTTCCTGACCGCCGCCGGCATCAC
CGAGGGCATGGACGAGCTGTACAAGGCTAGTGGTGGTTCTGGTGGAAGCGGAGCTACTAACTTCAGCCTG
CTGAAGCAGGCTGGTGACGTGGAGGAGAACCCTGGACCTGCTAGTGGTGGTTCTGGTTTGTCTCAAGAAG
AATCCACCCTCATTGAAAGAGCAACGGCTACAATCAACAGCATCCCCATCTCTGAAGACTACAGCGTCGC
CAGCGCAGCTCTCTCTAGCGACGGCCGCATCTTCACTGGTGTCAATGTATATCATTTTACTGGGGGACCT
TGTGCAGAACTCGTGGTGCTGGGCACTGCTGCTGCTGCGGCAGCTGGCAACCTGACTTGTATCGTCGCGA
TCGGAAATGAGAACAGGGGCATCTTGAGCCCCTGCGGACGGTGCCGACAGGTGCTTCTCGATCTGCATCC
TGGGATCAAAGCCATAGTGAAGGACAGTGATGGACAGCCGACGGCAGTTGGGATTCGTGAATTGCTGCCC
TCTGGTTATGTGTGGGAGGGCGCTAGCGGATCCACCGGTGTCTAGAAAGCTCAGAAATTATGAGAGCGTT
TAATAAAGTATTGACTATGGTTGACAAAACGTGTGTTGGAGTTTTTTGTGTGCTTTGTCATCAACTGAGC
CAGTAGGTCGAGGGTGCCTAATGAGTGAGCTAACTCACATTAATTGCGTTGCGCTCACTGCCCGCTTTCC
AGTCGGGAAACCTGTCGTGCCAGCTGCTAGCTACTCGGGACCCCTTACCGAAACATCGCCGCATTCTGCA
GAGGAGTCGAGTGTATGTAAACTTCTGACCCACTGGGAATGTGATGAAAGAAATAAAAGCTGAAATGAAT
CATTCTCTCTACTATTATTCTGATATTTCACATTCTTAAAATAAAGTGGTGATCCTAACTGACCTAAGAC
AGGGAATTTTTACTAGGATTAAATGTCAGGAATTGTGAAAAAGTGAGTTTAAATGTATTTGGCTAAGGTG
TATGTAAACTTCCGACTTCAACTGTACCATGGACATGTGAGCAAAAGGCCAGCAAAAGGCCAGGAACCGT
AAAAAGGCCGCGTTGCTGGCGTTTTTCCATAGGCTCCGCCCCCCTGACGAGCATCACAAAAATCGACGCT
CAAGTCAGAGGTGGCGAAACCCGACAGGACTATAAAGATACCAGGCGTTTCCCCCTGGAAGCTCCCTCGT
GCGCTCTCCTGTTCCGACCCTGCCGCTTACCGGATACCTGTCCGCCTTTCTCCCTTCGGGAAGCGTGGCG
CTTTCTCATAGCTCACGCTGTAGGTATCTCAGTTCGGTGTAGGTCGTTCGCTCCAAGCTGGGCTGTGTGC
ACGAACCCCCCGTTCAGCCCGACCGCTGCGCCTTATCCGGTAACTATCGTCTTGAGTCCAACCCGGTAAG
ACACGACTTATCGCCACTGGCAGCAGCCACTGGTAACAGGATTAGCAGAGCGAGGTATGTAGGCGGTGCT
ACAGAGTTCTTGAAGTGGTGGCCTAACTACGGCTACACTAGAAGAACAGTATTTGGTATCTGCGCTCTGC
TGAAGCCAGTTACCTTCGGAAAAAGAGTTGGTAGCTCTTGATCCGGCAAACAAACCACCGCTGGTAGCGG
TGGTTTTTTTGTTTGCAAGCAGCAGATTACGCGCAGAAAAAAAGGATCTCAAGAAGATCCTTTGATCTTT
TCTACGGGGATTATCAAAAAGGATCTTCACCTAGATCCTTTTAAATTAAAAATGAAGTTTTAAATCAATC
TAAAGTATATATGAGTAAACTTGGTCTGACAGTTACCAATGCTTAATCAGTGAGGCACCTATCTCAGCGA
TCTGTCTATTTCGTTCATCCATAGTTGCCTGACTCCCCGTCGTGTAGATAACTACGATACGGGAGGGCTT
ACCATCTGGCCCCAGTGCTGCAATGATACCGCGGCTCCCACGCTCACCGGCTCCAGATTTATCAGCAATA
AACCAGCCAGCCGGAAGGGCCGAGCGCAGAAGTGGTCCTGCAACTTTATCCGCCTCCATCCAGTCTATTA
ATTGTTGCCGGGAAGCTAGAGTAAGTAGTTCGCCAGTTAATAGTTTGCGCAACGTTGTTGCCATTGCTAC
AGGCATCGTGGTGTCACGCTCGTCGTTTGGTATGGCTTCATTCAGCTCCGGTTCCCAACGATCAAGGCGA
GTTACATGATCCCCCATGTTGTGCAAAAAAGCGGTTAGCTCCTTCGGTCCTCCGATCGTTGTCAGAAGTA
AGTTGGCCGCAGTGTTATCACTCATGGTTATGGCAGCACTGCATAATTCTCTTACTGTCATGCCATCCGT
AAGATGCTTTTCTGTGACTGGTGAGTACTCAACCAAGTCATTCTGAGAATAGTGTATGCGGCGACCGAGT
TGCTCTTGCCCGGCGTCAATACGGGATAATACCGCGCCACATAGCAGAACTTTAAAAGTGCTCATCATTG
GAAAACGTTCTTCGGGGCGAAAACTCTCAAGGATCTTACCGCTGTTGAGATCCAGTTCGATGTAACCCAC
TCGTGCACCCAACTGATCTTCAGCATCTTTTACTTTCACCAGCGTTTCTGGGTGAGCAAAAACAGGAAGG
CAAAATGCCGCAAAAAAGGGAATAAGGGCGACACGGAAATGTTGAATACTCATACTCTTCCTTTTTCAAT
ATTATTGAAGCATTTATCAGGGTTATTGTCTCATGAGCGGATACATATTTGAATGTATTTAGAAAAATAA
ACAAATAGGGGTTCCGCGCACATTTCCCCGAAAAGTGCCACCTGACGTCTAAGAAACCAAGATCAGCGGC
CGCTACAGTTGAAGTCGGAAGTTTACATACAGTTAAGTTGGAGTCATTAAAACTCGTTTTTCAACTACTC
CACAAATTTCTTGTTAACAAACAATAGTTTTGGCAAGTCAGTTAGGACATCTACTTTGTGCATGACACAA
GTCATTTTTCCAACAATTGTTTACAGACAGATTATTTCACTTATAATTCACTGTATCACAATTCCAGTGG
GTCAGAAGTTT
